>Addgene plasmid #218279 | pIRHDGAL43C | addgene full sequence | sequence record 433681 | Addgene NGS Result
CCTATGGATTGGTTTGAAGATATTGGTGAGTAGAGCACGCAGCACGCTGTATTTACGTATTTAATTTTAT
ATATTTGTGCATACACTACTAGGGAAGACTTGAAAAAAACCTAGGAAATGAAAAAACGACACAGGAAGTC
CCGTATTTACTATTTTTTCCTTCCTTTTGATGGGGCAGGGCGGAAATAGAGGATAGGATAAGCCTACTGC
TTAGCTGTTTAAACACTGGCCGTCGTTTTACAACGTCGTGACTGGGAAAACCCTGGCGTTACCCAACTTA
ATCGCCTTGCAGCACATCCCCCTTTCGCCAGCTGGCGTAATAGCGAAGAGGCCCGCACCGATCGCCCTTC
CCAACAGTTGCGCAGCCTGAATGGCGAATGGCGCCTGATGCGGTATTTTCTCCTTACGCATCTGTGCGGT
ATTTCACACCGCATATGGTGCACTCTCAGTACAATCTGCTCTGATGCCGCATAGTTAAGCCAGCCCCGAC
ACCCGCCAACACCCGCTGACGCGCCCTGACGGGCTTGTCTGCTCCCGGCATCCGCTTACAGACAAGCTGT
GACCGTCTCCGGGAGCTGCATGTGTCAGAGGTTTTCACCGTCATCACCGAAACGCGCGAGACGAAAGGGC
CTCGTGATACGCCTATTTTTATAGGTTAATGTCATGATAATAATGGTTTCTTAGACGTCAGGTGGCACTT
TTCGGGGAAATGTGCGCGGAACCCCTATTTGTTTATTTTTCTAAATACATTCAAATATGTATCCGCTCAT
GAGACAATAACCCTGATAAATGCTTCAATAATATTGAAAAAGGAAGAGTATGAGTATTCAACATTTCCGT
GTCGCCCTTATTCCCTTTTTTGCGGCATTTTGCCTTCCTGTTTTTGCTCACCCAGAAACGCTGGTGAAAG
TAAAAGATGCTGAAGATCAGTTGGGTGCACGAGTGGGTTACATCGAACTGGATCTCAACAGCGGTAAGAT
CCTTGAGAGTTTTCGCCCCGAAGAACGTTTTCCAATGATGAGCACTTTTAAAGTTCTGCTATGTGGCGCG
GTATTATCCCGTATTGACGCCGGGCAAGAGCAACTCGGTCGCCGCATACACTATTCTCAGAATGACTTGG
TTGAGTACTCACCAGTCACAGAAAAGCATCTTACGGATGGCATGACAGTAAGAGAATTATGCAGTGCTGC
CATAACCATGAGTGATAACACTGCGGCCAACTTACTTCTGACAACGATCGGAGGACCGAAGGAGCTAACC
GCTTTTTTGCACAACATGGGGGATCATGTAACTCGCCTTGATCGTTGGGAACCGGAGCTGAATGAAGCCA
TACCAAACGACGAGCGTGACACCACGATGCCTGTAGCAATGGCAACAACGTTGCGCAAACTATTAACTGG
CGAACTACTTACTCTAGCTTCCCGGCAACAATTAATAGACTGGATGGAGGCGGATAAAGTTGCAGGACCA
CTTCTGCGCTCGGCCCTTCCGGCTGGCTGGTTTATTGCTGATAAATCTGGAGCCGGTGAGCGTGGGTCTC
GCGGTATCATTGCAGCACTGGGGCCAGATGGTAAGCCCTCCCGTATCGTAGTTATCTACACGACGGGGAG
TCAGGCAACTATGGATGAACGAAATAGACAGATCGCTGAGATAGGTGCCTCACTGATTAAGCATTGGTAA
CTGTCAGACCAAGTTTACTCATATATACTTTAGATTGATTTAAAACTTCATTTTTAATTTAAAAGGATCT
AGGTGAAGATCCTTTTTGATAATCTCATGACCAAAATCCCTTAACGTGAGTTTTCGTTCCACTGAGCGTC
AGACCCCGTAGAAAAGATCAAAGGATCTTCTTGAGATCCTTTTTTTCTGCGCGTAATCTGCTGCTTGCAA
ACAAAAAAACCACCGCTACCAGCGGTGGTTTGTTTGCCGGATCAAGAGCTACCAACTCTTTTTCCGAAGG
TAACTGGCTTCAGCAGAGCGCAGATACCAAATACTGTTCTTCTAGTGTAGCCGTAGTTAGGCCACCACTT
CAAGAACTCTGTAGCACCGCCTACATACCTCGCTCTGCTAATCCTGTTACCAGTGGCTGCTGCCAGTGGC
GATAAGTCGTGTCTTACCGGGTTGGACTCAAGACGATAGTTACCGGATAAGGCGCAGCGGTCGGGCTGAA
CGGGGGGTTCGTGCACACAGCCCAGCTTGGAGCGAACGACCTACACCGAACTGAGATACCTACAGCGTGA
GCTATGAGAAAGCGCCACGCTTCCCGAAGGGAGAAAGGCGGACAGGTATCCGGTAAGCGGCAGGGTCGGA
ACAGGAGAGCGCACGAGGGAGCTTCCAGGGGGAAACGCCTGGTATCTTTATAGTCCTGTCGGGTTTCGCC
ACCTCTGACTTGAGCGTCGATTTTTGTGATGCTCGTCAGGGGGGCGGAGCCTATGGAAAAACGCCAGCAA
CGCGGCCTTTTTACGGTTCCTGGCCTTTTGCTGGCCTTTTGCTCACATGTTCTTTCCTGCGTTATCCCCT
GATTCTGTGGATAACCGTATTACCGCCTTTGAGTGAGCTGATACCGCTCGCCGCAGCCGAACGACCGAGC
GCAGCGAGTCAGTGAGCGAGGAAGCGGAAGAGCGCCCAATACGCAAACCGCCTCTCCCCGCGCGTTGGCC
GATTCATTAATGCAGCTGGCACGACAGGTTTCCCGACTGGAAAGCGGGCAGTGAGCGCAACGCAATTAAT
GTGAGTTAGCTCACTCATTAGGCACCCCAGGCTTTACACTTTATGCTTCCGGCTCGTATGTTGTGTGGAA
TTGTGAGCGGATAACAATTTCACACAGGAAACAGCTATGACCATGATTACGCCAGTTTAAACTGTGGGAG
ATTAGAGGGCAAAGTGTACAAAGATACCACTTTGTATACGACGCTGTCTCCATGCGACATGTGTACAGGT
GCCATCATCATGTATGGTATTCCACGCTGTGTTGTCGGTGAGAACGTTAATTTCAAAAGTAAGGGCGATT
AATTAAGGATCCGCTGAAGCTTCGTACGCTGCAGGTCGACAACCCTTAATGTTCTTCATTCTACGCACGG
TCCTTCAATTCGCTTGGCGGAGATCTATGACAAGAGGGTCGAACTCGCCTAAGTCGTAATTGAGTCAGTT
ACGCTAGGGATAACAGGGTAATATAGCTGTTTAGCTTGCCTCGTCCCCGCCGGGTCACCCGGCCAGCGAC
ATGGAGGCCCAGAATACCCTCCTTGACAGTCTTGACGTGCGCAGCTCAGGGGCATGATGTGACTGTCGCC
CGTACATTTAGCCCATACATCCCCATGTATAATCATTTGCATCCATACATTTTGATGGCCGCACGGCGCG
AAGCAAAAATTACGGCTCCTCGCTGCAGACCTGCGAGCAGGGAAACGCTCCCCTCACAGACGCGTTGAAT
TGTCCCCACGCCGCGCCCCTGTAGAGAAATATAAAAGGTTAGGATTTGCCACTGAGGTTCTTCTTTCATA
TACTTCCTTTTAAAATCTTGCTAGGATACAGTTCTCACATCACATCCGAACATAAACAACCATGGGTATG
ACCGACCAAGCGACGCCCAACCTGCCATCACGAGATTTCGATCCCACCGCCGCCTTCTATGAAAGGTTGG
GCTTCGGAATCGTTTTCCGGGACGCCGGCTGGATGATCCTCCAGCGCGGGGATCTCATGCTGGAGTTCTT
CGCCCACCCCGGGCTCGATCCCCTCGCGAGTTGGTTCAGCTGCTGCCTGAGGCTGGACGACCTCGCGGAG
TTCTACCGGCAGTGCAAATCCGTCGGCATCCAGGAAACCAGCAGCGGCTATCCGCGCATCCATGCCCCCG
AACTGCAGGAGTGGGGAGGCACGATGGCCGCTTTGGTCGACCCGGACGGGACGCTCCTGCGCCTGATACA
GAACGAATTGCTTGCAGGCATCTCATGATCAGTACTGACAATAAAAAGATTCTTGTTTTCAAGAACTTGT
CATTTGTATAGTTTTTTTATATTGTAGTTGTTCTATTTTAATCAAATGTTAGCGTGATTTATATTTTTTT
TCGCCTCGACATCATCTGCCCAGATGCGAAGTTAAGTGCGCAGAAAGTAATATCATGCGTCAATCGTATG
TGAATGCTGGTCGCTATACTGCTGTCGATTCGATACTAACGCCGCCATCCAGTGTCGAAAACGAGCTCTC
GAGAACCCTTAAAGTTACGCTAGGGATAACAGGGTAATATAGGTTCTTCATTCTACGCACGGTCCTTCAA
TTCGCTTGGCGGTCTAGAATGACAAGAGGGTCGAACTCGCCTAAGTCGTAATTGAGTCCAGATCCACTGC
GGCTCTGCATATAGAATAACAAACAAATCGTATTTTTCCCGAAGCCAAGAAAAAAAGGAGACTATAACCT
TTCAAGCCAGACGGAAAACTATCTGCCCAAGGACAAACTGGCATGGGCTGCTTCAATGTTCGGCTACCTT
TTTTCTCTTTTAACGGGGTTTGGTATTTTTTTTCTTTACTTCATAAACGAATGTTAAACGACTGTGAAAA
AGCCATCCCTGGATTATGCGAGAGTACTCTCAGGGCACCCGTCCGTTTAAAGACCCCAGGCCAAAATAAA
AATTTCTTGAAGGAAAAAAATACACAGGGCCTTGAACTGAATACAAAGCCATCTTTTTTCTCGTTTGTCA
GCACGTCCCAGAAAAACGCGCAGCCGTAGCTCTTGATAAGTGGCTTCTGCGTTTTGCAACGCTTTTCTGA
TCTCATGTTTTCTTATGCTGCGGGACATCATTGTCGTTGAGAAAAGTTTCAATTTCAAACGAACTGCCTA
CCGTTGCATTCTCCTTGGAGAAGGGCCTGAGTTTAGGGGAATCACGTCTGGCTATTACATGCTACATCGT
GCAGTAGCTCCTACATCGCTAACAGGCAAATCCTACACCCTCTTTAAATCGTTTATCTTTTATATATTAT
CTGGCCTAAATTTTTACATATAAATATTTATCATATTATGACAGCTCAAATGAATTTCCGGCACCAAGTC
ATATGAGCACTCGCTACTGTTCGAAGAACAAAAAATATAAAGCTTCTACAAAATTTCCAGAATTCACAAT
GAAGCTACTGTCTTCTATCGAACAAGCATGCGATATTTGCCGACTTAAAAAGCTCAAGTGCTCCAAAGAA
AAACCGAAGTGCGCCAAGTGTCTGAAGAACAACTGGGAGTGTCGCTACTCTCCCAAAACCAAAAGGTCTC
CGCTGACTAGGGCACATCTGACAGAAGTGGAATCAAGGCTAGAAAGACTGGAACAGCTATTTCTACTGAT
TTTTCCTCGAGAAGACCTTGACATGATTTTGAAAATGGATTCTTTACAGGATATAAAAGCATTGTTAACA
GGATTATTTGTACAAGATAATGTGAATAAAGATGCCGTCACAGATAGATTGGCTTCAGTGGAGACTGATA
TGCCTCTAACATTGAGACAGCATAGAATAAGTGCGACATCATCATCGGAAGAGAGTAGTAACAAAGGTCA
AAGACAGTTGACTGTATCGATTGACTCGGCAGCTCATCATGATAACTCCACAATTCCGTTGGATTTTATG
CCCAGGGATGCTCTTCATGGATTTGATTGGTCTGAAGAGGATGACATGTCGGATGGCTTGCCCTTCCTGA
AAACGGACCCCAACAATAATGGGTTCTTTGGCGACGGTTCTCTCTTATGTATTCTTCGATCTATTGGCTT
TAAACCGGAAAATTACACGAACTCTAACGTTAACAGGCTCCCGACCATGATTACGGATAGATACACGTTG
GCTTCTAGATCCACAACATCCCGTTTACTTCAAAGTTATCTCAATAATTTTCACCCCTACTGCCCTATCG
TGCACTCACCGACGCTAATGATGTTGTATAATAACCAGATTGAAATCGCGTCGAAGGATCAATGGCAAAT
CCTTTTTAACTGCATATTAGCCATTGGAGCCTGGTGTATAGAGGGGGAATCTACTGATATAGATGTTTTT
TACTATCAAAATGCTAAATCTCATTTGACGAGCAAGGTCTTCGAGTCAGGTTCCATAATTTTGGTGACAG
CCCTACATCTTCTGTCGCGATATACACAGTGGAGGCAGAAAACAAATACTAGCTATAATTTTCACAGCTT
TTCCATAAGAATGGCCATATCATTGGGCTTGAATAGGGACCTCCCCTCGTCCTTCAGTGATAGCAGCATT
CTGGAACAAAGACGCCGAATTTGGTGGTCTGTCTACTCTTGGGAGATCCAATTGTCCCTGCTTTATGGTC
GATCCATCCAGCTTTCTCAGAATACAATCTCCTTCCCTTCTTCTGTCGACGATGTGCAGCGTACCACAAC
AGGTCCCACCATATATCATGGCATCATTGAAACAGCAAGGCTCTTACAAGTTTTCACAAAAATCTATGAA
CTAGACAAAACAGTAACTGCAGAAAAAAGTCCTATATGTGCAAAAAAATGCTTGATGATTTGTAATGAGA
TTGAGGAGGTTTCGAGACAGGCACCAAAGTTTTTACAAATGGATATTTCCACCACCGCTCTAACCAATTT
GTTGAAGGAACACCCTTGGCTATCCTTTACAAGATTCGAACTGAAGTGGAAACAGTTGTCTCTTATCATT
TATGTATTAAGAGATTTTTTCACTAATTTTACCCAGAAAAAGTCACAACTAGAACAGGATCAAAATGATC
ATCAAAGTTATGAAGTTAAACGATGCTCCATCATGTTAAGCGATGCAGCACAAAGAACTGTTATGTCTGT
AAGTAGCTATATGGACAATCATAATGTCACCCCATATTTTGCCTGGAATTGTTCTTATTACTTGTTCAAT
GCAGTCCTAGTACCCATAAAGACTCTACTCTCAAACTCAAAATCGAATGCTGAGAATAACGAGACCGCAC
AATTATTACAACAAATTAACACTGTTCTGATGCTATTAAAAAAACTGGCCACTTTTAAAATCCAGACTTG
TGAAAAATACATTCAAGTACTGGAAGAGGTATGTGCGCCGTTTCTGTTATCACAGTGTGCAATCCCATTA
CCGCATATCAGTTATAACAATAGTAATGGTAGCGCCATTAAAAATATTGTCGGTTCTGCAACTATCGCCC
AATACCCTACTCTTCCGGAGGAAAATGTCAACAATATCAGTGTTAAATATGTTTCTCCTGGCTCAGTAGG
GCCTTCACCTGTGCCATTGAAATCAGGAGCAAGTTTCAGTGATCTAGTCAAGCTGTTATCTAACCGTCCA
CCCTCTCGTAACTCTCCAGTGACAATACCAAGAAGCACACCTTCGCATCGCTCAGTCACGCCTTTTCTAG
GGCAACAGCAACAGCTGCAATCATTAGTGCCACTGACCCCGTCTGCTTTGTTTGGTGGCGCCAATTTTAA
TCAAAGTGGGAATATTGCTGATAGCTCATTGTCCTTCACTTTCACTAACAGTAGCAACGGTCCGAACCTC
ATAACAACTCAAACAAATTCTCAAGCGCTTTCACAACCAATTGCCTCCTCTAACGTTCATGATAACTTCA
TGAATAATGAAATCACGGCTAGTAAAATTGATGATGGTAATAATTCAAAACCACTGTCACCTGGTTGGAC
GGACCAAACTGCGTATAACGCGTTTGGAATCACTACAGGGATGTTTAATACCACTACAATGGATGATGTA
TATAACTATCTATTCGATGATGAAGATACCCCACCAAACCCAAAAAAAGAGTAAAATGAATCGTAGATAC
TGAAAAACCCCGCAAGTTCACTTCAACTGTGCATCGTGCACCATCTCAATTTCTTTCATTTATACATCGT
TTTGCCTTCTTTTATGTAACTATACTCCTCTAAGTTTCAATCTTGGCCATGTAACCTCTGATCTATAGAA
TTTTTTAAATGACTAGAATTAATGCCCATCTTTTTTTTGGACCTAAATTCTTCATGAAAATATATTACGA
GGGCTTATTCAGAAGCTTCGCTCATATAACGAAAAAAAGGGTTTGGATCGAACGTAATTGAGATTGATTA
GTTAATACTCAAAATAAAACAGCTCCTACCACCAGTGTAAAGTAGAACGTTAATAGAGCCAATGTCTTCA
GACAGCGGCCGCGGAAGTGTCTCATAAACTTTACTCAAGAGTTAAGTACTGAAAAATTCGACTTTTATGA
TAGTTCAAGTGTCGACGCTGCGGGTATAGAAAGGGTTCTTTACTCTATAGTACCTCCTCGCTCAGCATCT
GCTTCTTCCCAAAGATGAACGCGGCGTTATGTCACTAACGACGTGCACCAACTTGCGGAAAGTGGAATCC
CGTTCCAAAACTGGCATCCACTAATTGATACATCTACACACCGCACGCCTTTTTTCTGAAGCCCACTTTC
GTGGACTTTGCCATATGCAAAATTCATGAAGTGTGATACCAAGTCAGCATACACCTCACTAGGGTAGTTT
CTTTGGTTGTATTGATCATTTGGTTCATCGTGGTTCATTAATTTTTTTTCTCCATTGCTTTCTGGCTTTG
ATCTTACTATCATTTGGATTTTTGTCGAAGGTTGTAGAATTGTATGTGACAAGTGGCACCAAGCATATAT
AAAAAAAAAAAGCATTATCTTCCTACCAGAGTTGATTGTTAAAAACGTATTTATAGCAAACGCAATTGTA
ATTAATTCTTATTTTGTATCTTTTCTTCCCTTGTCTCAATCTTTTATTTTTATTTTATTTTTCTTTTCTT
AGTTTCTTTCATAACACCAAGCAACTAATACTATAACATACAATAATAGGTACCAAAATGCAGATTTTCG
TCAAGACTTTGACCGGTAAAACCATAACATTGGAAGTTGAATCTTCCGATACCATCGACAACGTTAAGTC
GAAAATTCAAGACAAGGAAGGTATCCCTCCAGATCAACAAAGATTGATCTTTGCCGGTAAGCAGCTAGAA
GACGGTAGAACGCTGTCTGATTACAACATTCAGAAGGAGTCCACCTTACATCTTGTGCTAAGGCTAAGAG
GTGGTAGACATGGTTCTGGTATCATGGTTAGACCATTGAACTGTATCGTTGCTGTTTCTCAAAACATGGG
TATTGGAAAGAATGGTGACTTGCCTTGGCCACCATTGAGAAATGAGTTTAAGTACTTCCAGAGAATGACC
ACCACTTCTTCAGTTGAAGGTAAACAAAACTTGGTCATCATGGGTAGAAAGACCTGGTTTTCTATTCCAG
AAAAGAACAGGTTGTTGAAGGACAGAATCAACATCGTTTTGTCCAGGGAATTGAAAGAACCACCAAGAGG
TGCTCATTTCTTGGCAAAATCTTTGGATGATGCCTTGAGATTGATCGAACAACCAGAATTGGCTTCCAAG
GTTGATATGGTTTGGATTGTCGGTGGTTCATCTGTTTATCAAGAAGCCATGAATCAACCAGGTCATTTGA
GGTTGTTCGTTACCAGAATCATGCAAGAGTTTGAGTCTGATACTTTCTTCCCTGAAATTGACTTGGGCAA
GTATAAGTTGTTGCCAGAATATCCAGGTGTCTTGTCTGAAGTTCAAGAAGAAAAGGGTATCAAGTACAAG
TTCGAAGTCTACGAAAAGAAGGATGGTGGTGGTGGTGGTGGTAATACAAACGTTCCAATATTCAGTTCTC
CGGTCAGAGATTTACCAAGGTCTTTCGAACAAAAACATTTAGCGGTTGTAGATGCATTTTTCCAAACATA
CCATGTCAAACCTGATTTTATCGCTAGGTCTCCTGGCAGAGTAAATCTGATTGGTGAGCATATAGATTAT
TGCGATTTTTCAGTTTTGCCATTAGCCATTGATGTGGATATGCTTTGCGCAGTTAAAATTTTAGACGAAA
AAAATCCATCCATTACCTTAACAAATGCGGACCCTAAATTTGCTCAGCGAAAGTTTGATCTGCCTTTAGA
TGGTTCCTACATGGCCATAGATCCGTCTGTGTCGGAATGGTCGAATTACTTTAAATGCGGACTACATGTG
GCACATTCATACTTGAAAAAAATTGCTCCGGAAAGATTTAATAATACACCCTTAGTAGGTGCGCAGATCT
TTTGCCAGAGCGATATTCCTACTGGTGGTGGACTCTCATCTGCATTTACTTGCGCGGCAGCACTAGCCAC
AATTAGAGCCAATATGGGAAAAAATTTTGATATTTCCAAAAAAGACTTGACCCGCATCACAGCGGTTGCT
GAGCACTATGTTGGAGTCAATAATGGTGGTATGGATCAAGCAACGTCTGTTTATGGGGAAGAAGATCATG
CTCTATACGTAGAGTTTAGGCCAAAACTAAAGGCCACACCTTTCAAGTTTCCTCAATTGAAAAATCATGA
AATCAGTTTCGTCATCGCCAATACTCTTGTAAAGTCTAATAAATTCGAAACTGCTCCTACAAATTACAAT
TTAAGAGTAATAGAGGTAACAGTTGCTGCCAACGCCTTGGCGACCAGATACAGCGTGGCCTTACCATCTC
ACAAGGACAATTCTAACTCAGAAAGAGGGAATCTAAGAGATTTTATGGATGCTTACTACGCCAGATACGA
AAACCAAGCCCAACCATGGAATGGAGATATCGGAACTGGTATTGAACGTTTACTCAAGATGCTACAATTG
GTAGAAGAATCTTTCTCGAGGAAAAAGAGCGGATTCACTGTACATGAAGCCTCTACGGCGCTAAACTGTT
CACGTGAGGAGTTCACTAGAGATTACCTGACAACTTTTCCCGTCCGCTTCCAAGTCTTGAAACTATATCA
AAGAGCTAAACACGTTTACTCCGAATCCTTAAGGGTGCTTAAGGCTTTAAAAATGATGACAAGTGCCACT
TTTCACACGGACGAAGATTTCTTTACAGATTTTGGCCGACTAATGAATGAGTCCCAGGCCTCTTGTGATA
AACTTTATGAATGTTCGTGCATAGAAACCAATCAAATATGCTCGATTGCCCTAGCAAATGGTTCTTTCGG
CTCCCGTCTCACTGGCGCTGGTTGGGGCGGTTGCACTATCCACCTTGTTCCTAGTGGCGCTAATGGGAAC
GTGGAACAGGTACGAAAAGCACTAATCGAAAAATTCTACAATGTAAGATATCCGGATCTCACAGATGAAG
AACTAAAAGACGCAATTATAGTTCCAAAGCCTGCCTTGGGTACTTGTTTGTACGAACAATAAAGTGCTTT
TAACTAAGAATTATTAGTCTTTTCTGCTTATTTTTTCATCATAGTTTAGAACACTTTATATTAACGAATA
GTTTATGAATCTATTTAGGTTTAAAAATTGATACAGTTTTATAAGTTACTTTTTCAAAGACTCGTGCTGT
CTATTGCATAATGCACTGGAAGGGGAAAAAAAAGGTGCACACGCGTGGCTTTTTCTTGAATTTGCAGTTT
GAAAAATAACTACATGTAAGG
Features (pLannotate 1.2.2; 21 found; start..end, strand, type, name):
    224..378     +  CDS            lacZα (fragment): LacZα fragment of β-galactosidase; lacZ fragment
    384..483     -  misc_feature   bom (fragment): basis of mobility region from pBR322
    585..620     -  CDS            rop (fragment): Rop protein, which maintains plasmids at low copy number; rop
    715..819     +  promoter       AmpR promoter: bla
    820..1680    +  CDS            AmpR: β-lactamase; bla; confers resistance to ampicillin, carbenicillin, and related antibiotics
   1851..2439    +  rep_origin     ori: high-copy-number ColE1/pMB1/pBR322/pUC origin of replication
   2622..2714    +  CDS            lacI (fragment): lac repressor; lacI; The lac repressor binds to the lac operator to inhibit transcription in E. coli. This inhibition can be relieved by adding lactose or isopropyl-β-D-thiogalactopyranoside (IPTG).
   2727..2748    +  protein_bind   CAP binding site: CAP binding activates transcription in the presence of cAMP. E. coli catabolite activator protein
   2763..2793    +  promoter       lac promoter: promoter for the E. coli lac operon
   2797..2819    +  protein_bind   lac operator (fragment): The lac repressor binds to the lac operator to inhibit transcription in E. coli. This inhibition can be relieved by adding lactose or isopropyl-β-D-thiogalactopyranoside (IPTG). lac repressor encoded by lacI
   2860..3009    +  CDS            FCY1 (fragment): FCY1_YEAST - Experimental evidence at protein level: Swiss-Prot protein existence level 1. Catalyzes the hydrolytic deamination of cytosine to uracil or 5-methylcytosine to thymine. Is involved in the pyrimidine salvage pathway, which allows the cell to utilize cytosine for pyrimidine nucleotide synthesis. From Saccharomyces cerevisiae (strain ATCC 204508 / S288c) (Baker's yeast).
   3218..3561    +  promoter       TEF promoter: Ashbya gossypii TEF promoter
   3568..3945    +  CDS            ble: BLE_KLEPN - Experimental evidence at protein level: Swiss-Prot protein existence level 1. Binding protein with a strong affinity to the bleomycin family of antibiotics. Binds to CL990; an antimitotic-antibiotic compound. From Klebsiella pneumoniae.
   3954..4151    +  terminator     TEF terminator: Ashbya gossypii TEF terminator
   5109..7754    +  CDS            GAL4: GAL4 transcriptional activator; Saccharomyces cerevisiae GAL4
   8102..8275    +  CDS            SPC97 (fragment): SPC97_YEAST - Experimental evidence at protein level: Swiss-Prot protein existence level 1. Involved in microtubule organization by the microtubule organizing center, the spindle pole body (SPB). Probably part of the microtubule attachment site at the SPB. From Saccharomyces cerevisiae (strain ATCC 204508 / S288c) (Baker's yeast).
   8290..8625    -  CDS            YHX3_YEAST: Experimental evidence at protein level: Swiss-Prot protein existence level 1. From Saccharomyces cerevisiae (strain ATCC 204508 / S288c) (Baker's yeast).
   8808..9035    +  CDS            ubiquitin: Saccharomyces cerevisiae ubiquitin
   9054..9614    +  CDS            Dhfr: DYR_MOUSE - Experimental evidence at protein level: Swiss-Prot protein existence level 1. Key enzyme in folate metabolism. Contributes to the de novo mitochondrial thymidylate biosynthesis pathway (PubMed:25980602). Catalyzes an essential reaction for de novo glycine and purine synthesis, and for DNA precursor synthesis (PubMed:25980602). Binds its own mRNA. From Mus musculus (Mouse).
   9614..9632    -  CDS            9xHis (fragment): 9xHis affinity tag
   9633..11189   +  CDS            GAL3: GAL3_YEAST - Experimental evidence at protein level: Swiss-Prot protein existence level 1. The GAL3 regulatory function is required for rapid induction of the galactose system. At normal induction, galactose in the presence of the GAL3 protein may lead to the induction of the GAL genes, including GAL1. Then the galactokinase protein (GAL1) in the presence of galactose may reinforce the induction leading to a higher expression level. Upon depletion of galactose, the inducing activity of the galactokinase protein may decrease, after which transcription of the GAL genes, including GAL1, may decre
