[The description below was written by a language model from this plasmid's Addgene catalogue record and pLannotate feature annotations shown in this document.]
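Description:
pIRHDGAL43C is a pUC19-based yeast integration and expression plasmid of about 11.4 kb. It delivers the "Turbo" module (HD-GAL43C) of the LowTempGAL system into Saccharomyces cerevisiae. In E. coli it is maintained at high copy through the ColE1/pUC origin and selected with ampicillin via the bla gene. Remnants of the pUC lacZα, lac promoter and operator region are also annotated. No yeast replication origin is annotated. Instead, the synthetic insert is bracketed by two fragments of the yeast cytosine deaminase gene FCY1 (recorded as fcy1 207-356 and 454-778), which presumably act as homology arms for chromosomal integration at that locus. Only the upstream fragment was picked up in the feature table.

Between the arms are three cassettes. The first is a ble bleomycin/phleomycin-family resistance marker driven by the Ashbya gossypii TEF promoter and terminator, for selection in yeast. The second places the GAL4 transcriptional activator under NRG2 promoter and terminator sequences. The third uses the ENO2 promoter and terminator to express a fusion of ubiquitin (UBI4), a short linker, mouse DHFR carrying P66L, a glycine linker and GAL3 carrying S509P (GAL3C). The annotated partial "9xHis" hit on the reverse strand probably corresponds to that glycine linker. The SPC97 and YHX3 hits likely reflect genomic sequence flanking the promoter and terminator regions.

A ubiquitin–DHFR(P66L) fusion resembles the classic heat-inducible N-degron. On that reading, the GAL3 variant would be destabilised at higher temperature and accumulate at low temperature, though the record does not state this mechanism. The stated purpose is to accelerate induction of GAL promoters in the low-temperature-inducible system.
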