Addgene plasmid #218279: pIRHDGAL43C
Purpose: Introduction of a LowTempGAL Turbo module (HD-GAL43C) to accelerate induction of GAL promoter induction
Depositing lab: Claudia Vickers. Depositing organization: Queensland University of Technology. Publication: LowTempGAL: a highly responsive low temperature-inducible GAL system in Saccharomyces cerevisiae. Lu Z, Shen Q, Bandari NC, Evans S, McDonnell L, Liu L, Jin W, Luna-Flores CH, Collier T, Talbo G, McCubbin T, Esquirol L, Myers C, Trau M, Dumsday G, Speight R, Howard CB, Vickers CE, Peng B. Nucleic Acids Res. 2024 May 29:gkae460. doi: 10.1093/nar/gkae460. PubMed 38808673.
Backbone
  Vector backbone: pUC19
  Vector type: Yeast Expression
Growth in bacteria
  Bacterial resistance: Ampicillin, 100 μg/mL
  Growth temperature: 37°C
  Growth strain: DH5alpha
  Copy number: High Copy
Gene/Insert
  Gene/Insert name: fcy1(207-356)-pAgTEF1>ble>tAgTEF1-pNRG2>GAL4>tNRG2-PENO2> UBI4>RHGSGTMV>DHFRP66L>G*6>GAL3C(S509P)-tENO2-fcy1(454-778)
  Species: Synthetic
  Mutation: GAL3 (S509P), DHFR (P66L)
  Cloning method: Gibson Cloning
Terms and licenses: Academic/Nonprofit Terms; Industry Terms: Not Available to Industry
How to cite: pIRHDGAL43C was a gift from Claudia Vickers (Addgene plasmid # 218279 ; http://n2t.net/addgene:218279 ; RRID:Addgene_218279)
